>Addgene plasmid #220241 | pFB1.HMBP.PrS.dEZH2 | addgene full sequence | sequence record 436097 | Addgene NGS Result
TTGAGATCCTTTTTTTCTGCGCGTAATCTGCTGCTTGCAAACAAAAAAACCACCGCTACCAGCGGTGGTT
TGTTTGCCGGATCAAGAGCTACCAACTCTTTTTCCGAAGGTAACTGGCTTCAGCAGAGCGCAGATACCAA
ATACTGTTCTTCTAGTGTAGCCGTAGTTAGGCCACCACTTCAAGAACTCTGTAGCACCGCCTACATACCT
CGCTCTGCTAATCCTGTTACCAGTGGCTGCTGCCAGTGGCGATAAGTCGTGTCTTACCGGGTTGGACTCA
AGACGATAGTTACCGGATAAGGCGCAGCGGTCGGGCTGAACGGGGGGTTCGTGCACACAGCCCAGCTTGG
AGCGAACGACCTACACCGAACTGAGATACCTACAGCGTGAGCTATGAGAAAGCGCCACGCTTCCCGAAGG
GAGAAAGGCGGACAGGTATCCGGTAAGCGGCAGGGTCGGAACAGGAGAGCGCACGAGGGAGCTTCCAGGG
GGAAACGCCTGGTATCTTTATAGTCCTGTCGGGTTTCGCCACCTCTGACTTGAGCGTCGATTTTTGTGAT
GCTCGTCAGGGGGGCGGAGCCTATGGAAAAACGCCAGCAACGCGGCCTTTTTACGGTTCCTGGCCTTTTG
CTCACATGTTCTTTCCTGCGTTATCCCCTGATTCTGTGGATAACCGTATTACCGCCTTTGAGTGAGCTGA
TACCGCTCGCCGCAGCCGAACGACCGAGCGCAGCGAGTCAGTGAGCGAGGAAGCGGAAGAGCGCCTGATG
CGGTATTTTCTCCTTACGCATCTGTGCGGTATTTCACACCGCATAGACCAGCCGCGTAACCTGGCAAAAT
CGGTTACGGTTGAGTAATAAATGGATGCCCTGCGTAAGCGGGTGTGGGCGGACAATAAAGTCTTAAACTG
AACAAAATAGATCTAAACTATGACAATAAAGTCTTAAACTAGACAGAATAGTTGTAAACTGAAATCAGTC
CAGTTATGCTGTGAAAAAGCATACTGGACTTTTGTTATGGCTAAAGCAAACTCTTCATTTTCTGAAGTGC
AAATTGCCCGTCGTATTAAAGAGGGGCGTGGCCAAGGGCATGGTAAAGACTATATTCGCGGCGTTGTGAC
AATTTACCGAACAACTCCGCGGCCGGGAAGCCGATCTCGGCTTGAACGAATTGTTAGGTGGCGGTACTTG
GGTCGATATCAAAGTGCATCACTTCTTCCCGTATGCCCAACTTTGTATAGAGAGCCACTGCGGGATCGTC
ACCGTAATCTGCTTGCACGTAGATCACATAAGCACCAAGCGCGTTGGCCTCATGCTTGAGGAGATTGATG
AGCGCGGTGGCAATGCCCTGCCTCCGGTGCTCGCCGGAGACTGCGAGATCATAGATATAGATCTCACTAC
GCGGCTGCTCAAACTTGGGCAGAACGTAAGCCGCGAGAGCGCCAACAACCGCTTCTTGGTCGAAGGCAGC
AAGCGCGATGAATGTCTTACTACGGAGCAAGTTCCCGAGGTAATCGGAGTCCGGCTGATGTTGGGAGTAG
GTGGCTACGTCTCCGAACTCACGACCGAAAAGATCAAGAGCAGCCCGCATGGATTTGACTTGGTCAGGGC
CGAGCCTACATGTGCGAATGATGCCCATACTTGAGCCACCTAACTTTGTTTTAGGGCGACTGCCCTGCTG
CGTAACATCGTTGCTGCTGCGTAACATCAAACATCGACCCACGGCGTAACGCGCTTGCTGCTTGGATGCC
CGAGGCATAGACTGTACAAAAAAACAGTCATAACAAGCCATGAAAACCGCCACTGCGCCGTTACCACCGC
TGCGTTCGGTCAAGGTTCTGGACCAGTTGCGTGAGCGCATACGCTACTTGCATTACAGTTTACGAACCGA
ACAGGCTTATGTCAACTGGGTTCGTGCCTTCATCCGTTTCCACGGTGTGCGTCACCCGGCAACCTTGGGC
AGCAGCGAAGTCGAGGCATTTCTGTCCTGGCTGGCGAACGAGCGCAAGGTTTCGGTCTCCACGCATCGTC
AGGCATTGGCGGCCTTGCTGTTCTTCTACGGCAAGGTGCTGTGCACGGATCTGCCCTGGCTTCAGGAGAT
CGGAAGACCTCGGCCGTCGCGGCGCTTGCCGGTGGTGCTGACCCCGGATGAAGTGGTTCGCATCCTCGGT
TTTCTGGAAGGCGAGCATCGTTTGTTCGCCCAGGACTCTAGCTATAGTTCTAGTGGTTGGCTACGTATAC
TCCGGAATATTAATAGATCATGGAGATAATTAAAATGATAACCATCTCGCAAATAAATAAGTATTTTACT
GTTTTCGTAACAGTTTTGTAATAAAAAAACCTATAAATATTCCGGATTATTCATACCGTCCCACCATCGG
GCGCGGATCTCGGTCCGAAACCATGGGTCATCACCATCATCATCACGGTACCAAAACTGAAGAAGGTAAA
CTGGTAATCTGGATTAACGGCGATAAAGGCTATAACGGTCTCGCTGAAGTCGGTAAGAAATTCGAGAAAG
ATACCGGAATTAAAGTCACCGTTGAGCATCCGGATAAACTGGAAGAGAAATTCCCACAGGTTGCGGCAAC
TGGCGATGGCCCTGACATTATCTTCTGGGCACACGACCGCTTTGGTGGCTACGCTCAATCTGGCCTGTTG
GCTGAAATCACCCCGGACAAAGCGTTCCAGGACAAGCTGTATCCGTTTACCTGGGATGCCGTACGTTACA
ACGGCAAGCTGATTGCTTACCCGATCGCTGTTGAAGCGTTATCGCTGATTTATAACAAAGATCTGCTGCC
GAACCCGCCAAAAACCTGGGAAGAGATCCCGGCGCTGGATAAAGAACTGAAAGCGAAAGGTAAGAGCGCG
CTGATGTTCAACCTGCAAGAACCGTACTTCACCTGGCCGCTGATTGCTGCTGACGGGGGTTATGCGTTCA
AGTATGAAAACGGCAAGTACGACATTAAAGACGTGGGCGTGGATAACGCTGGCGCGAAAGCGGGTCTGAC
CTTCCTGGTTGACCTGATTAAAAACAAACACATGAATGCAGACACCGATTACTCCATCGCAGAAGCTGCC
TTTAATAAAGGCGAAACAGCGATGACCATCAACGGCCCGTGGGCATGGTCCAACATCGACACCAGCAAAG
TGAATTATGGTGTAACGGTACTGCCGACCTTCAAGGGTCAACCATCCAAACCGTTCGTTGGCGTGCTGAG
CGCAGGTATTAACGCCGCCAGTCCGAACAAAGAGCTGGCAAAAGAGTTCCTCGAAAACTATCTGCTGACT
GATGAAGGTCTGGAAGCGGTTAATAAAGACAAACCGCTGGGTGCCGTAGCGCTGAAGTCTTACGAGGAAG
AGTTGGCGAAAGATCCACGTATTGCCGCCACCATGGAAAACGCCCAGAAAGGTGAAATCATGCCGAACAT
CCCGCAGATGTCCGCTTTCTGGTATGCCGTGCGTACTGCGGTGATCAACGCCGCCAGCGGTCGTCAGACT
GTCGATGAAGCCCTGAAAGACGCGCAGACTGGTACCGATTACGATATCCCAACGACCCTGGAAGTTCTGT
TCCAGGGGCCCCTGGGATCCGGCCAGACTGGGAAGAAATCTGAGAAGGGACCAGTTTGTTGGCGGAAGCG
TGTAAAATCAGAGTACATGCGACTGAGACAGCTCAAGAGGTTCAGACGAGCTGATGAAGTAAAGAGTATG
TTTAGTTCCAATCGTCAGAAAATTTTGGAAAGAACGGAAATCTTAAACCAAGAATGGAAACAGCGAAGGA
TACAGCCTGTGCACATCCTGACTTCTGTGAGCTCATTGCGCGGGACTAGGGAGTGTTCGGTGACCAGTGA
CTTGGATTTTCCAACACAAGTCATCCCATTAAAGACTCTGAATGCAGTTGCTTCAGTACCCATAATGTAT
TCTTGGTCACCCCTACAGCAGAATTTTATGGTGGAAGATGAAACTGTTTTACATAACATTCCTTATATGG
GAGATGAAGTTTTAGATCAGGATGGTACTTTCATTGAAGAACTAATAAAAAATTATGATGGGAAAGTACA
CGGGGATAGAGAATGTGGGTTTATAAATGATGAAATTTTTGTGGAGTTGGTGAATGCCCTTGGTCAATAT
AATGATGATGACGATGATGATGATGGAGACGATCCTGAAGAAAGAGAAGAAAAGCAGAAAGATCTGGAGG
ATCACCGAGATGATAAAGAAAGCCGCCCACCTCGGAAATTTCCTTCTGATAAAATTTTTGAAGCCATTTC
CTCAATGTTTCCAGATAAGGGCACAGCAGAAGAACTAAAGGAAAAATATAAAGAACTCACCGAACAGCAG
CTCCCAGGCGCACTTCCTCCTGAATGTACCCCCAACATAGATGGACCAAATGCTAAATCTGTTCAGAGAG
AGCAAAGCTTACACTCCTTTCATACGCTTTTCTGTAGGCGATGTTTTAAATATGACTGCTTCCTACATCG
TAAGTGCAATTATTCTTTTCATGCAACACCCAACACTTATAAGCGGAAGAACACAGAAACAGCTCTAGAC
AACAAACCTTGTGGACCACAGTGTTACCAGCATTTGGAGGGAGCAAAGGAGTTTGCTGCTGCTCTCACCG
CTGAGCGGATAAAGACCCCACCAAAACGTCCAGGAGGCCGCAGAAGAGGACGGCTTCCCAATAACAGTAG
CAGGCCCAGCACCCCCACCATTAATGTGCTGGAATCAAAGGATACAGACAGTGATAGGGAAGCAGGGACT
GAAACGGGGGGAGAGAACAATGATAAAGAAGAAGAAGAGAAGAAAGATGAAACTTCGAGCTCCTCTGAAG
CAAATTCTCGGTGTCAAACACCAATAAAGATGAAGCCAAATATTGAACCTCCTGAGAATGTGGAGTGGAG
TGGTGCTGAAGCCTCAATGTTTAGAGTCCTCATTGGCACTTACTATGACAATTTCTGTGCCATTGCTAGG
TTAATTGGGACCAAAACATGTAGACAGGTGTATGAGTTTAGAGTCAAAGAATCTAGCATCATAGCTCCAG
CTCCCGCTGAGGATGTGGATACTCCTCCAAGGAAAAAGAAGAGGAAACACCGGTTGTGGGCTGCACACTG
CAGAAAGATACAGCTGAAAAAGGACGGCTCCTCTAACCATGTTTACAACTATCAACCCTGTGATCATCCA
CGGCAGCCTTGTGACAGTTCGTGCCCTTGTGTGATAGCACAAAATTTTTGTGAAAAGTTTTGTCAATGTA
GTTCAGAGTGTCAAAACCGCTTTCCGGGATGCCGCTGCAAAGCACAGTGCAACACCAAGCAGTGCCCGTG
CTACCTGGCTGTCCGAGAGTGTGACCCTGACCTCTGTCTTACTTGTGGAGCCGCTGACCATTGGGACAGT
AAAAATGTGTCCTGCAAGAACTGCAGTATTCAGCGGGGCTCCAAAAAGCATCTATTGCTGGCACCATCTG
ACGTGGCAGGCTGGGGGATTTTTATCAAAGATCCTGTGCAGAAAAATGAATTCATCTCAGAATACTGTGG
AGAGATTATTTCTCAAGATGAAGCTGACAGAAGAGGGAAAGTGTATGATAAATACATGTGCAGCTTTCTG
TTCAACTTGAACAATGATTTTGTGGTGGATGCAACCCGCAAGGGTAACAAAATTCGTTTTGCAAATCATT
CGGTAAATCCAAACTGCTATGCAAAAGTTATGATGGTTAACGGTGATCACAGGATAGGTATTTTTGCCAA
GAGAGCCATCCAGACTGGCGAAGAGCTGTTTTTTGATTTCAGATACAGCCAGGCTGATGCCCTGAAGTAT
GTCGGCATCGAAAGAGAAATGGAAATCCCTTGATCTAGAGCCTGCAGTCTCGAGGCATGCGGTACCAAGC
TTGTCGAGAAGTACTAGAGGATCATAATCAGCCATACCACATTTGTAGAGGTTTTACTTGCTTTAAAAAA
CCTCCCACACCTCCCCCTGAACCTGAAACATAAAATGAATGCAATTGTTGTTGTTAACTTGTTTATTGCA
GCTTATAATGGTTACAAATAAAGCAATAGCATCACAAATTTCACAAATAAAGCATTTTTTTCACTGCATT
CTAGTTGTGGTTTGTCCAAACTCATCAATGTATCTTATCATGTCTGGATCTGATCACTGATATCGCCTAG
GAGATCCGAACCAGATAAGTGAAATCTAGTTCCAAACTATTTTGTCATTTTTAATTTTCGTATTAGCTTA
CGACGCTACACCCAGTTCCCATCTATTTTGTCACTCTTCCCTAAATAATCCTTAAAAACTCCATTTCCAC
CCCTCCCAGTTCCCAACTATTTTGTCCGCCCACAGCGGGGCATTTTTCTTCCTGTTATGTTTTTAATCAA
ACATCCTGCCAACTCCATGTGACAAACCGTCATCTTCGGCTACTTTTTCTCTGTCACAGAATGAAAATTT
TTCTGTCATCTCTTCGTTATTAATGTTTGTAATTGACTGAATATCAACGCTTATTTGCAGCCTGAATGGC
GAATGGG
[124 nt withheld, positions 6518-6641]
C
[91 nt withheld, positions 6643-6733]
A
[49 nt withheld, positions 6735-6783]
CCTTTGACGTTGGAGTCCACGTTCTT
[37 nt withheld, positions 6810-6846]
ACCCTATCTCGGTCTATTCTTTTGATTTATAAGGGATTTTGCCGATTTCGGCCTATTGGTTAAAAAATGA
GCTGATTTAACAAAAATTTAACGCGAATTTTAACAAAATATTAACGCTTACAATTTAGGTGGCACTTTTC
GGGGAAATGTGCGCGGAACCCCTATTTGTTTATTTTTCTAAATACATTCAAATATGTATCCGCTCATGAG
ACAATAACCCTGATAAATGCTTCAATAATATTGAAAAAGGAAGAGTATGAGTATTCAACATTTCCGTGTC
GCCCTTATTCCCTTTTTTGCGGCATTTTGCCTTCCTGTTTTTGCTCACCCAGAAACGCTGGTGAAAGTAA
AAGATGCTGAAGATCAGTTGGGTGCACGAGTGGGTTACATCGAACTGGATCTCAACAGCGGTAAGATCCT
TGAGAGTTTTCGCCCCGAAGAACGTTTTCCAATGATGAGCACTTTTAAAGTTCTGCTATGTGGCGCGGTA
TTATCCCGTATTGACGCCGGGCAAGAGCAACTCGGTCGCCGCATACACTATTCTCAGAATGACTTGGTTG
AGTACTCACCAGTCACAGAAAAGCATCTTACGGATGGCATGACAGTAAGAGAATTATGCAGTGCTGCCAT
AACCATGAGTGATAACACTGCGGCCAACTTACTTCTGACAACGATCGGAGGACCGAAGGAGCTAACCGCT
TTTTTGCACAACATGGGGGATCATGTAACTCGCCTTGATCGTTGGGAACCGGAGCTGAATGAAGCCATAC
CAAACGACGAGCGTGACACCACGATGCCTGTAGCAATGGCAACAACGTTGCGCAAACTATTAACTGGCGA
ACTACTTACTCTAGCTTCCCGGCAACAATTAATAGACTGGATGGAGGCGGATAAAGTTGCAGGACCACTT
CTGCGCTCGGCCCTTCCGGCTGGCTGGTTTATTGCTGATAAATCTGGAGCCGGTGAGCGTGGGTCTCGCG
GTATCATTGCAGCACTGGGGCCAGATGGTAAGCCCTCCCGTATCGTAGTTATCTACACGACGGGGAGTCA
GGCAACTATGGATGAACGAAATAGACAGATCGCTGAGATAGGTGCCTCACTGATTAAGCATTGGTAACTG
TCAGACCAAGTTTACTCATATATACTTTAGATTGATTTAAAACTTCATTTTTAATTTAAAAGGATCTAGG
TGAAGATCCTTTTTGATAATCTCATGACCAAAATCCCTTAACGTGAGTTTTCGTTCCACTGAGCGTCAGA
CCCCGTAGAAAAGATCAAAGGATCTTC
Features (pLannotate 1.2.2; 16 found; start..end, strand, type, name):
      1..589     +  rep_origin     ori: high-copy-number ColE1/pMB1/pBR322/pUC origin of replication
    764..815     -  misc_feature   bom (fragment): basis of mobility region from pBR322
    883..1107    -  mobile_element Tn7R: mini-Tn7 element (right end of the Tn7 transposon) Tn7
   1174..1707    -  CDS            GmR: gentamycin acetyltransferase; aacC1; confers resistance to gentamycin
   1877..1905    -  promoter       Pc promoter: intI1 (promoter lies within the coding sequence); class 1 integron promoter
   1883..2230    -  CDS            YPR2_ECOLX (fragment): Protein predicted: Swiss-Prot protein existence level 4. From Escherichia coli.
   2257..2348    +  promoter       polyhedrin promoter: polh from Autographa californica; promoter for the baculovirus polyhedrin gene
   2433..3530    +  CDS            MBP: maltose binding protein from E. coli; malE (mutated); This version of the gene does not encode a signal sequence, so MBP will remain in the cytosol.
   3591..5840    +  CDS            EZH2: EZH2_HUMAN - Also known as KMT6. Experimental evidence at protein level: Swiss-Prot protein existence level 1. Polycomb group (PcG) protein. Catalytic subunit of the PRC2/EED-EZH2 complex, which methylates 'Lys-9' (H3K9me) and 'Lys-27' (H3K27me) of histone H3, leading to transcriptional repression of the affected target gene. Able to mono-, di- and trimethylate 'Lys-27' of histone H3 to form H3K27me1, H3K27me2 and H3K27me3, respectively. Displays a preference for substrates with less methylation, loses activity when progressively more methyl groups are incorporated into H3K27, H3K27me0 > H3K27
   5900..5983    +  CDS            large T antigen (fragment): large T antigen from SV40 (simian virus 40)
   6006..6140    +  polyA_signal   SV40 poly(A) signal: SV40 polyadenylation signal
   6169..6334    -  mobile_element Tn7L: mini-Tn7 element (left end of the Tn7 transposon) Tn7
   6497..6513    +  CDS            lacZα (fragment): LacZα fragment of β-galactosidase; lacZ fragment
   6518..6972    +  rep_origin     f1 ori (sequence partly withheld): f1 bacteriophage origin of replication; arrow indicates direction of (+) strand synthesis
   6998..7102    +  promoter       AmpR promoter: bla
   7103..7963    +  CDS            AmpR: β-lactamase; bla; confers resistance to ampicillin, carbenicillin, and related antibiotics
