[The description below was written by a language model from this plasmid's Addgene catalogue record and pLannotate feature annotations shown in this document.]
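Description:
pFB1.HMBP.PrS.dEZH2 is a baculovirus donor (transfer) plasmid built on a modified Invitrogen pFastBac1 backbone, intended for producing a catalytic-site mutant of human EZH2 in insect cells. In bacteria it is maintained through a high-copy ColE1/pUC-type origin and selected with ampicillin via the β-lactamase gene. An f1 phage origin is also present. The expression cassette sits between the Tn7R and Tn7L ends of a mini-Tn7 element, together with a gentamicin acetyltransferase gene driven by the integron Pc promoter. In the standard Bac-to-Bac approach, this arrangement lets the whole segment be transposed into a bacmid in a suitable E. coli host. Gentamicin resistance marks the transposed cassette, and the resulting recombinant bacmid is used to generate baculovirus.

Within the mini-Tn7 segment, the strong, very late polyhedrin promoter from Autographa californica drives a single fusion open reading frame terminated by the SV40 polyadenylation signal. According to the catalogue entry, the backbone supplies an N-terminal 6xHis tag and maltose binding protein (a signal-sequence-free, cytosolic version) followed by a PreScission protease cleavage site. This allows affinity purification and subsequent removal of the tags from the EZH2 portion. The His tag and cleavage site are not individually annotated in the feature table. EZH2 is the histone H3K27 methyltransferase subunit of Polycomb Repressive Complex 2, and this version carries the Y731F substitution, described as a catalytic site mutation. The sequenced record (8,133 nt) is slightly shorter than the listed total size, and the annotated EZH2 coding region is shorter than the stated insert size. The construct is suited to producing recombinant methyltransferase-deficient EZH2 for biochemical work.
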