Addgene plasmid #220241: pFB1.HMBP.PrS.dEZH2
Purpose: Expression of an EZH2 catalytic site mutant in insect cells.
Depositing lab: Chen Davidovich. Depositing organization: Monash University. Publication: Inseparable RNA binding and chromatin modification activities of a nucleosome-interacting surface in EZH2. Gail EH, Healy E, Flanigan SF, Jones N, Ng XH, Uckelmann M, Levina V, Zhang Q, Davidovich C. Nat Genet. 2024 May 14. doi: 10.1038/s41588-024-01740-8. PubMed 38744974.
Backbone
  Vector backbone: pFast.Bac1 (pFB1.HMBP.A3.PrS.ybbR)
  Backbone manufacturer: Invitrogen
  Backbone size w/o insert (bp): 5986
  Total vector size (bp): 8174
  Modifications to backbone: N-terminal His-MBP PreScission cleavage site
  Vector type: Insect Expression
  Selectable markers: Gentamicin
Growth in bacteria
  Bacterial resistance: Ampicillin, 100 μg/mL
  Growth temperature: 37°C
  Growth strain: DH5alpha
  Copy number: Unknown
Gene/Insert
  Gene/Insert name: dEZH2 (alt names: Enhancer Of Zeste 2 Polycomb Repressive Complex 2 Subunit catalytic site mutant; Histone-lysine N-methyltransferase; EZH2 catalytic site mutant)
  Species: H. sapiens (human)
  Insert size (bp): 2934
  Mutation: Y731F
  GenBank ID: Q15910
  Entrez Gene: EZH2 (a.k.a. ENX-1, ENX1, EZH2b, KMT6, KMT6A, WVS, WVS2)
  Promoter: Polyhedrin
  Tag / fusion protein: 6x His, MBP (N terminal on backbone)
  Cloning method: Other
  Sequencing primers: 5′ GGATTATTCATACCGTCCCA
Terms and licenses: Academic/Nonprofit Terms; Industry Terms: Not Available to Industry
How to cite: pFB1.HMBP.PrS.dEZH2 was a gift from Chen Davidovich (Addgene plasmid # 220241 ; http://n2t.net/addgene:220241 ; RRID:Addgene_220241)
